>Addgene plasmid #107683 | pAs-Cpf1-pGL3-U6-sgRNA | depositor full sequence | sequence record 203060 | pAs-Cpf1-pGL3-U6-sgRNA sequence 4896 bps
GGTACCGATTAGTGAACGGATCTCGACGGTATCGATCACGAGACTAGCCTCGAGCGGCCGCCCCCTTCAC
CGAGGGCCTATTTCCCATGATTCCTTCATATTTGCATATACGATACAAGGCTGTTAGAGAGATAATTGGA
ATTAATTTGACTGTAAACACAAAGATATTAGTACAAAATACGTGACGTAGAAAGTAATAATTTCTTGGGT
AGTTTGCAGTTTTAAAATTATGTTTTAAAATGGACTATCATATGCTTACCGTAACTTGAAAGTATTTCGA
TTTCTTGGCTTTATATATCTTGTGGAAAGGACGAAACACCGAATTTCTACTCTTGTAGATCGAGACCCGA
GAGAGGGTCGGTCTCCTTTTTTTGAATTCTCGACCTCGAGACAAATGGCAGTATTCATCCACAATTTTAA
AAGAAAAGGGGGGATTGGGGGGTACAGTGCAGGGGAAAGAATAGTAGACATAATAGCAACAGACATACAA
ACTAAAGAATTACAAAAACAAATTACAAAAATTCAAAATTTTCGGGTTTATTACAGGGACAGCAGAGATC
CACTTTGGCCGCGGCTCGAGGGGGTTGGGGTTGCGCCTTTTCCAAGGCAGCCCTGGGTTTGCGCAGGGAC
GCGGCTGCTCTGGGCGTGGTTCCGGGAAACGCAGCGGCGCCGACCCTGGGACTCGCACATTCTTCACGTC
CGTTCGCAGCGTCACCCGGATCTTCGCCGCTACCCTTGTGGGCCCCCCGGCGACGCTTCCTGCTCCGCCC
CTAAGTCGGGAAGGTTCCTTGCGGTTCGCGGCGTGCCGGACGTGACAAACGGAAGCCGCACGTCTCACTA
GTACCCTCGCAGACGGACAGCGCCAGGGAGCAATGGCAGCGCGCCGACCGCGATGGGCTGTGGCCAATAG
CGGCTGCTCAGCAGGGCGCGCCGAGAGCAGCGGCCGGGAAGGGGCGGTGCGGGAGGCGGGGTGTGGGGCG
GTAGTGTGGGCCCTGTTCCTGCCCGCGCGGTGTTCCGCATTCTGCAAGCCTCCGGAGCGCACGTCGGCAG
TCGGCTCCCTCGTTGACCGAATCACCGACCTCTCTCCCCAGGGGGATCCACCGGAGCTTACCATGACCGA
GTACAAGCCCACGGTGCGCCTCGCCACCCGCGACGACGTCCCCAGGGCCGTACGCACCCTCGCCGCCGCG
TTCGCCGACTACCCCGCCACGCGCCACACCGTCGATCCGGACCGCCACATCGAGCGGGTCACCGAGCTGC
AAGAACTCTTCCTCACGCGCGTCGGGCTCGACATCGGCAAGGTGTGGGTCGCGGACGACGGCGCCGCGGT
GGCGGTCTGGACCACGCCGGAGAGCGTCGAAGCGGGGGCGGTGTTCGCCGAGATCGGCCCGCGCATGGCC
GAGTTGAGCGGTTCCCGGCTGGCCGCGCAGCAACAGATGGAAGGCCTCCTGGCGCCGCACCGGCCCAAGG
AGCCCGCGTGGTTCCTGGCCACCGTCGGCGTCTCGCCCGACCACCAGGGCAAGGGTCTGGGCAGCGCCGT
CGTGCTCCCCGGAGTGGAGGCGGCCGAGCGCGCCGGGGTGCCCGCCTTCCTGGAAACCTCCGCGCCCCGC
AACCTCCCCTTCTACGAGCGGCTCGGCTTCACCGTCACCGCCGACGTCGAGGTGCCCGAAGGACCGCGCA
CCTGGTGCATGACCCGCAAGCCCGGTGCCTGACGCCCGCCCCACGACCCGCAGCGCCCGACCGAAAGGAG
CGCACGACCCCATGCATCGGTACCTTTAAGACCAATGACTTACAAGGCAGCTGTAGATCTTAGCCACTTT
CTAGAGTCGGGGCGGCCGGCCGCTTCGAGCAGACATGATAAGATACATTGATGAGTTTGGACAAACCACA
ACTAGAATGCAGTGAAAAAAATGCTTTATTTGTGAAATTTGTGATGCTATTGCTTTATTTGTAACCATTA
TAAGCTGCAATAAACAAGTTAACAACAACAATTGCATTCATTTTATGTTTCAGGTTCAGGGGGAGGTGTG
GGAGGTTTTTTAAAGCAAGTAAAACCTCTACAAATGTGGTAAAATCGATAAGGATCCGTCGACCGATGCC
CTTGAGAGCCTTCAACCCAGTCAGCTCCTTCCGGTGGGCGCGGGGCATGACTATCGTCGCCGCACTTATG
ACTGTCTTCTTTATCATGCAACTCGTAGGACAGGTGCCGGCAGCGCTCTTCCGCTTCCTCGCTCACTGAC
TCGCTGCGCTCGGTCGTTCGGCTGCGGCGAGCGGTATCAGCTCACTCAAAGGCGGTAATACGGTTATCCA
CAGAATCAGGGGATAACGCAGGAAAGAACATGTGAGCAAAAGGCCAGCAAAAGGCCAGGAACCGTAAAAA
GGCCGCGTTGCTGGCGTTTTTCCATAGGCTCCGCCCCCCTGACGAGCATCACAAAAATCGACGCTCAAGT
CAGAGGTGGCGAAACCCGACAGGACTATAAAGATACCAGGCGTTTCCCCCTGGAAGCTCCCTCGTGCGCT
CTCCTGTTCCGACCCTGCCGCTTACCGGATACCTGTCCGCCTTTCTCCCTTCGGGAAGCGTGGCGCTTTC
TCAATGCTCACGCTGTAGGTATCTCAGTTCGGTGTAGGTCGTTCGCTCCAAGCTGGGCTGTGTGCACGAA
CCCCCCGTTCAGCCCGACCGCTGCGCCTTATCCGGTAACTATCGTCTTGAGTCCAACCCGGTAAGACACG
ACTTATCGCCACTGGCAGCAGCCACTGGTAACAGGATTAGCAGAGCGAGGTATGTAGGCGGTGCTACAGA
GTTCTTGAAGTGGTGGCCTAACTACGGCTACACTAGAAGGACAGTATTTGGTATCTGCGCTCTGCTGAAG
CCAGTTACCTTCGGAAAAAGAGTTGGTAGCTCTTGATCCGGCAAACAAACCACCGCTGGTAGCGGTGGTT
TTTTTGTTTGCAAGCAGCAGATTACGCGCAGAAAAAAAGGATCTCAAGAAGATCCTTTGATCTTTTCTAC
GGGGTCTGACGCTCAGTGGAACGAAAACTCACGTTAAGGGATTTTGGTCATGAGATTATCAAAAAGGATC
TTCACCTAGATCCTTTTAAATTAAAAATGAAGTTTTAAATCAATCTAAAGTATATATGAGTAAACTTGGT
CTGACAGTTACCAATGCTTAATCAGTGAGGCACCTATCTCAGCGATCTGTCTATTTCGTTCATCCATAGT
TGCCTGACTCCCCGTCGTGTAGATAACTACGATACGGGAGGGCTTACCATCTGGCCCCAGTGCTGCAATG
ATACCGCGGGACCCACGCTCACCGGCTCCAGATTTATCAGCAATAAACCAGCCAGCCGGAAGGGCCGAGC
GCAGAAGTGGTCCTGCAACTTTATCCGCCTCCATCCAGTCTATTAATTGTTGCCGGGAAGCTAGAGTAAG
TAGTTCGCCAGTTAATAGTTTGCGCAACGTTGTTGCCATTGCTACAGGCATCGTGGTGTCACGCTCGTCG
TTTGGTATGGCTTCATTCAGCTCCGGTTCCCAACGATCAAGGCGAGTTACATGATCCCCCATGTTGTGCA
AAAAAGCGGTTAGCTCCTTCGGTCCTCCGATCGTTGTCAGAAGTAAGTTGGCCGCAGTGTTATCACTCAT
GGTTATGGCAGCACTGCATAATTCTCTTACTGTCATGCCATCCGTAAGATGCTTTTCTGTGACTGGTGAG
TACTCAACCAAGTCATTCTGAGAATAGTGTATGCGGCGACCGAGTTGCTCTTGCCCGGCGTCAATACGGG
ATAATACCGCGCCACATAGCAGAACTTTAAAAGTGCTCATCATTGGAAAACGTTCTTCGGGGCGAAAACT
CTCAAGGATCTTACCGCTGTTGAGATCCAGTTCGATGTAACCCACTCGTGCACCCAACTGATCTTCAGCA
TCTTTTACTTTCACCAGCGTTTCTGGGTGAGCAAAAACAGGAAGGCAAAATGCCGCAAAAAAGGGAATAA
GGGCGACACGGAAATGTTGAATACTCATACTCTTCCTTTTTCAATATTATTGAAGCATTTATCAGGGTTA
TTGTCTCATGAGCGGATACATATTTGAATGTATTTAGAAAAATAAACAAATAGGGGTTCCGCGCACATTT
CCCCGAAAAGTGCCACCTG
[124 nt withheld, positions 4150-4273]
C
[91 nt withheld, positions 4275-4365]
A
[49 nt withheld, positions 4367-4415]
CCTTTGACGTTGGAGTCCACGTTCTTT
[37 nt withheld, positions 4443-4479]
ACCCTATCTCGGTCTATTCTTTTGATTTATAAGGGATTTTGCCGATTTCGGCCTATTGGTTAAAAAATGA
GCTGATTTAACAAAAATTTAACGCGAATTTTAACAAAATATTAACGTTTACAATTTCCCATTCGCCATTC
AGGCTGCGCAACTGTTGGGAAGGGCGATCGGTGCGGGCCTCTTCGCTATTACGCCAGCCCAAGCTACCAT
GATAAGTAAGTAATATTAAGGTACGGGAGGTACTTGGAGCGGCCGCAATAAAATATCTTTATTTTCATTA
CATCTGTGTGTTGGTTTTTTGTGTGAATCGATAGTACTAACATACGCTCTCCATCAAAACAAAACGAAAC
AAAACAAACTAGCAAAATAGGCTGTCCCCAGTGCAAGTGCAGGTGCCAGAACATTTCTCTATCGATA
Features (pLannotate 1.2.2; 16 found; start..end, strand, type, name):
      6..22      +  CDS            Rev (fragment): human immunodeficiency virus 1 (HIV-1) Rev protein; rev; enhances nuclear export of unspliced and incompletely spliced viral mRNAs
     72..312     +  promoter       U6 promoter: RNA polymerase III promoter for human U6 snRNA
    415..532     +  misc_feature   cPPT/CTS: central polypurine tract and central termination sequence of HIV-1
    581..1091    +  promoter       hPGK promoter: human phosphoglycerate kinase 1 promoter
   1113..1712    +  CDS            PuroR (fragment): puromycin N-acetyltransferase; pac from Streptomyces; confers resistance to puromycin
   1755..1823    +  CDS            nef (fragment): NEF_HV1Z2 - Experimental evidence at protein level: Swiss-Prot protein existence level 1. Extracellular Nef protein targets CD4(+) T-lymphocytes for apoptosis by interacting with CXCR4 surface receptors. From Human immunodeficiency virus type 1 group M subtype D (isolate Z2/CDC-Z34) (HIV-1).
   1859..1980    -  polyA_signal   SV40 poly(A) signal: SV40 polyadenylation signal
   2003..2071    -  CDS            large T antigen (fragment): large T antigen from SV40 (simian virus 40)
   2087..2219    +  CDS            TcR (fragment): tetracycline efflux protein; tet; confers resistance to tetracycline
   2399..2987    -  rep_origin     ori: high-copy-number ColE1/pMB1/pBR322/pUC origin of replication
   3158..4018    -  CDS            AmpR: β-lactamase; bla; confers resistance to ampicillin, carbenicillin, and related antibiotics
   4019..4123    -  promoter       AmpR promoter: bla
   4150..4605    +  rep_origin     f1 ori (sequence partly withheld): f1 bacteriophage origin of replication; arrow indicates direction of (+) strand synthesis
   4610..4677    -  CDS            lacZα (fragment): LacZα fragment of β-galactosidase; lacZ fragment
   4736..4784    +  polyA_signal   poly(A) signal: synthetic polyadenylation signal
   4798..4889    +  misc_feature   pause site: RNA polymerase II transcriptional pause signal from the human α2 globin gene
