>Addgene plasmid #107683 | pAs-Cpf1-pGL3-U6-sgRNA | addgene full sequence | sequence record 207587 | Addgene NGS Result
ACCGATTAGTGAACGGATCTCGACGGTATCGATCACGAGACTAGCCTCGAGCGGCCGCCCCCTTCACCGA
GGGCCTATTTCCCATGATTCCTTCATATTTGCATATACGATACAAGGCTGTTAGAGAGATAATTGGAATT
AATTTGACTGTAAACACAAAGATATTAGTACAAAATACGTGACGTAGAAAGTAATAATTTCTTGGGTAGT
TTGCAGTTTTAAAATTATGTTTTAAAATGGACTATCATATGCTTACCGTAACTTGAAAGTATTTCGATTT
CTTGGCTTTATATATCTTGTGGAAAGGACGAAACACCGAATTTCTACTCTTGTAGATCGAGACCCGAGAG
AGGGTCGGTCTCCTTTTTTTGAATTCTCGACCTCGAGACAAATGGCAGTATTCATCCACAATTTTAAAAG
AAAAGGGGGGATTGGGGGGTACAGTGCAGGGGAAAGAATAGTAGACATAATAGCAACAGACATACAAACT
AAAGAATTACAAAAACAAATTACAAAAATTCAAAATTTTCGGGTTTATTACAGGGACAGCAGAGATCCAC
TTTGGCCGCGGCTCGAGGGGGTTGGGGTTGCGCCTTTTCCAAGGCAGCCCTGGGTTTGCGCAGGGACGCG
GCTGCTCTGGGCGTGGTTCCGGGAAACGCAGCGGCGCCGACCCTGGGACTCGCACATTCTTCACGTCCGT
TCGCAGCGTCACCCGGATCTTCGCCGCTACCCTTGTGGGCCCCCCGGCGACGCTTCCTGCTCCGCCCCTA
AGTCGGGAAGGTTCCTTGCGGTTCGCGGCGTGCCGGACGTGACAAACGGAAGCCGCACGTCTCACTAGTA
CCCTCGCAGACGGACAGCGCCAGGGAGCAATGGCAGCGCGCCGACCGCGATGGGCTGTGGCCAATAGCGG
CTGCTCAGCAGGGCGCGCCGAGAGCAGCGGCCGGGAAGGGGCGGTGCGGGAGGCGGGGTGTGGGGCGGTA
GTGTGGGCCCTGTTCCTGCCCGCGCGGTGTTCCGCATTCTGCAAGCCTCCGGAGCGCACGTCGGCAGTCG
GCTCCCTCGTTGACCGAATCACCGACCTCTCTCCCCAGGGGGATCCACCGGAGCTTACCATGACCGAGTA
CAAGCCCACGGTGCGCCTCGCCACCCGCGACGACGTCCCCAGGGCCGTACGCACCCTCGCCGCCGCGTTC
GCCGACTACCCCGCCACGCGCCACACCGTCGATCCGGACCGCCACATCGAGCGGGTCACCGAGCTGCAAG
AACTCTTCCTCACGCGCGTCGGGCTCGACATCGGCAAGGTGTGGGTCGCGGACGACGGCGCCGCGGTGGC
GGTCTGGACCACGCCGGAGAGCGTCGAAGCGGGGGCGGTGTTCGCCGAGATCGGCCCGCGCATGGCCGAG
TTGAGCGGTTCCCGGCTGGCCGCGCAGCAACAGATGGAAGGCCTCCTGGCGCCGCACCGGCCCAAGGAGC
CCGCGTGGTTCCTGGCCACCGTCGGCGTCTCGCCCGACCACCAGGGCAAGGGTCTGGGCAGCGCCGTCGT
GCTCCCCGGAGTGGAGGCGGCCGAGCGCGCCGGGGTGCCCGCCTTCCTGGAAACCTCCGCGCCCCGCAAC
CTCCCCTTCTACGAGCGGCTCGGCTTCACCGTCACCGCCGACGTCGAGGTGCCCGAAGGACCGCGCACCT
GGTGCATGACCCGCAAGCCCGGTGCCTGACGCCCGCCCCACGACCCGCAGCGCCCGACCGAAAGGAGCGC
ACGACCCCATGCATCGGTACCTTTAAGACCAATGACTTACAAGGCAGCTGTAGATCTTAGCCACTTTCTA
GAGTCGGGGCGGCCGGCCGCTTCGAGCAGACATGATAAGATACATTGATGAGTTTGGACAAACCACAACT
AGAATGCAGTGAAAAAAATGCTTTATTTGTGAAATTTGTGATGCTATTGCTTTATTTGTAACCATTATAA
GCTGCAATAAACAAGTTAACAACAACAATTGCATTCATTTTATGTTTCAGGTTCAGGGGGAGGTGTGGGA
GGTTTTTTAAAGCAAGTAAAACCTCTACAAATGTGGTAAAATCGATAAGGATCCGTCGACCGATGCCCTT
GAGAGCCTTCAACCCAGTCAGCTCCTTCCGGTGGGCGCGGGGCATGACTATCGTCGCCGCACTTATGACT
GTCTTCTTTATCATGCAACTCGTAGGACAGGTGCCGGCAGCGCTCTTCCGCTTCCTCGCTCACTGACTCG
CTGCGCTCGGTCGTTCGGCTGCGGCGAGCGGTATCAGCTCACTCAAAGGCGGTAATACGGTTATCCACAG
AATCAGGGGATAACGCAGGAAAGAACATGTGAGCAAAAGGCCAGCAAAAGGCCAGGAACCGTAAAAAGGC
CGCGTTGCTGGCGTTTTTCCATAGGCTCCGCCCCCCTGACGAGCATCACAAAAATCGACGCTCAAGTCAG
AGGTGGCGAAACCCGACAGGACTATAAAGATACCAGGCGTTTCCCCCTGGAAGCTCCCTCGTGCGCTCTC
CTGTTCCGACCCTGCCGCTTACCGGATACCTGTCCGCCTTTCTCCCTTCGGGAAGCGTGGCGCTTTCTCA
TAGCTCACGCTGTAGGTATCTCAGTTCGGTGTAGGTCGTTCGCTCCAAGCTGGGCTGTGTGCACGAACCC
CCCGTTCAGCCCGACCGCTGCGCCTTATCCGGTAACTATCGTCTTGAGTCCAACCCGGTAAGACACGACT
TATCGCCACTGGCAGCAGCCACTGGTAACAGGATTAGCAGAGCGAGGTATGTAGGCGGTGCTACAGAGTT
CTTGAAGTGGTGGCCTAACTACGGCTACACTAGAAGAACAGTATTTGGTATCTGCGCTCTGCTGAAGCCA
GTTACCTTCGGAAAAAGAGTTGGTAGCTCTTGATCCGGCAAACAAACCACCGCTGGTAGCGGTGGTTTTT
TTGTTTGCAAGCAGCAGATTACGCGCAGAAAAAAAGGATCTCAAGAAGATCCTTTGATCTTTTCTACGGG
GTCTGACGCTCAGTGGAACGAAAACTCACGTTAAGGGATTTTGGTCATGAGATTATCAAAAAGGATCTTC
ACCTAGATCCTTTTAAATTAAAAATGAAGTTTTAAATCAATCTAAAGTATATATGAGTAAACTTGGTCTG
ACAGTTACCAATGCTTAATCAGTGAGGCACCTATCTCAGCGATCTGTCTATTTCGTTCATCCATAGTTGC
CTGACTCCCCGTCGTGTAGATAACTACGATACGGGAGGGCTTACCATCTGGCCCCAGTGCTGCAATGATA
CCGCGGGACCCACGCTCACCGGCTCCAGATTTATCAGCAATAAACCAGCCAGCCGGAAGGGCCGAGCGCA
GAAGTGGTCCTGCAACTTTATCCGCCTCCATCCAGTCTATTAATTGTTGCCGGGAAGCTAGAGTAAGTAG
TTCGCCAGTTAATAGTTTGCGCAACGTTGTTGCCATTGCTACAGGCATCGTGGTGTCACGCTCGTCGTTT
GGTATGGCTTCATTCAGCTCCGGTTCCCAACGATCAAGGCGAGTTACATGATCCCCCATGTTGTGCAAAA
AAGCGGTTAGCTCCTTCGGTCCTCCGATCGTTGTCAGAAGTAAGTTGGCCGCAGTGTTATCACTCATGGT
TATGGCAGCACTGCATAATTCTCTTACTGTCATGCCATCCGTAAGATGCTTTTCTGTGACTGGTGAGTAC
TCAACCAAGTCATTCTGAGAATAGTGTATGCGGCGACCGAGTTGCTCTTGCCCGGCGTCAATACGGGATA
ATACCGCGCCACATAGCAGAACTTTAAAAGTGCTCATCATTGGAAAACGTTCTTCGGGGCGAAAACTCTC
AAGGATCTTACCGCTGTTGAGATCCAGTTCGATGTAACCCACTCGTGCACCCAACTGATCTTCAGCATCT
TTTACTTTCACCAGCGTTTCTGGGTGAGCAAAAACAGGAAGGCAAAATGCCGCAAAAAAGGGAATAAGGG
CGACACGGAAATGTTGAATACTCATACTCTTCCTTTTTCAATATTATTGAAGCATTTATCAGGGTTATTG
TCTCATGAGCGGATACATATTTGAATGTATTTAGAAAAATAAACAAATAGGGGTTCCGCGCACATTTCCC
CGAAAAGTGCCACCTG
[124 nt withheld, positions 4147-4270]
C
[91 nt withheld, positions 4272-4362]
A
[49 nt withheld, positions 4364-4412]
CCTTTGACGTTGGAGTCCACGTTCTTT
[37 nt withheld, positions 4440-4476]
ACCCTATCTCGGTCTATTCTTTTGATTTATAAGGGATTTTGCCGATTTCGGCCTATTGGTTAAAAAATGA
GCTGATTTAACAAAAATTTAACGCGAATTTTAACAAAATATTAACGCTTACAATTTGCCATTCGCCATTC
AGGCTGCGCAACTGTTGGGAAGGGCGATCGGTGCGGGCCTCTTCGCTATTACGCCAGCCCAAGCTACCAT
GATAAGTAAGTAATATTAAGGTACGGGAGGTACTTGGAGCGGCCGCAATAAAATATCTTTATTTTCATTA
CATCTGTGTGTTGGTTTTTTGTGTGAATCGATAGTACTAACATACGCTCTCCATCAAAACAAAACGAAAC
AAAACAAACTAGCAAAATAGGCTGTCCCCAGTGCAAGTGCAGGTGCCAGAACATTTCTCTATCGATAGGT
Features (pLannotate 1.2.2; 16 found; start..end, strand, type, name):
      3..19      +  CDS            Rev (fragment): human immunodeficiency virus 1 (HIV-1) Rev protein; rev; enhances nuclear export of unspliced and incompletely spliced viral mRNAs
     69..309     +  promoter       U6 promoter: RNA polymerase III promoter for human U6 snRNA
    412..529     +  misc_feature   cPPT/CTS: central polypurine tract and central termination sequence of HIV-1
    578..1088    +  promoter       hPGK promoter: human phosphoglycerate kinase 1 promoter
   1110..1709    +  CDS            PuroR (fragment): puromycin N-acetyltransferase; pac from Streptomyces; confers resistance to puromycin
   1752..1820    +  CDS            nef (fragment): NEF_HV1Z2 - Experimental evidence at protein level: Swiss-Prot protein existence level 1. Extracellular Nef protein targets CD4(+) T-lymphocytes for apoptosis by interacting with CXCR4 surface receptors. From Human immunodeficiency virus type 1 group M subtype D (isolate Z2/CDC-Z34) (HIV-1).
   1856..1977    -  polyA_signal   SV40 poly(A) signal: SV40 polyadenylation signal
   2000..2068    -  CDS            large T antigen (fragment): large T antigen from SV40 (simian virus 40)
   2084..2216    +  CDS            TcR (fragment): tetracycline efflux protein; tet; confers resistance to tetracycline
   2396..2984    -  rep_origin     ori: high-copy-number ColE1/pMB1/pBR322/pUC origin of replication
   3155..4015    -  CDS            AmpR: β-lactamase; bla; confers resistance to ampicillin, carbenicillin, and related antibiotics
   4016..4120    -  promoter       AmpR promoter: bla
   4147..4575    +  rep_origin     f1 ori (sequence partly withheld): f1 bacteriophage origin of replication; arrow indicates direction of (+) strand synthesis
   4607..4674    -  CDS            lacZα (fragment): LacZα fragment of β-galactosidase; lacZ fragment
   4733..4781    +  polyA_signal   poly(A) signal: synthetic polyadenylation signal
   4795..4886    +  misc_feature   pause site: RNA polymerase II transcriptional pause signal from the human α2 globin gene
