[The description below was written by a language model from this plasmid's Addgene catalogue record and pLannotate feature annotations shown in this document.]
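Description:
pAs-Cpf1-pGL3-U6-sgRNA is a 4,896-bp mammalian expression plasmid built on the pGL3-Basic backbone and designed to express a CRISPR RNA (crRNA) for the Acidaminococcus Cpf1 (AsCpf1/Cas12a) nuclease in mammalian cells. It is propagated in E. coli as a high-copy plasmid through a ColE1/pUC-type origin and selected with ampicillin via the β-lactamase gene and its native promoter. An f1 phage origin is also present. The synthetic poly(A) signal and α2-globin transcriptional pause site typical of pGL3 vectors lie upstream of the expression region, where they limit read-through transcription from the backbone.

The working element is a human U6 promoter, an RNA polymerase III promoter suited to producing short, uncapped guide transcripts. The catalogue lists no insert, and the annotation does not mark a crRNA scaffold or cloning site in the short unannotated stretch downstream of U6. The plasmid therefore appears to be an empty guide vector into which a target-specific spacer is placed, though the record does not describe the cloning design. Downstream, a human PGK promoter drives a puromycin N-acetyltransferase gene (annotated as a near-complete fragment), allowing drug selection of transfected cells. The annotated SV40 poly(A) signal nearby lies on the opposite strand.

Small HIV-1-derived pieces (cPPT/CTS, Rev and nef fragments) suggest the U6–PGK–Puro cassette was lifted from a lentiviral vector. No LTRs or packaging signal are annotated, so the plasmid is suited to transfection rather than viral delivery. The depositor and sequencing-derived records agree in length and feature content. The associated publication concerns base editing with a Cpf1–cytidine deaminase fusion, for which this plasmid would supply the guide RNA.
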