Addgene plasmid #107683: pAs-Cpf1-pGL3-U6-sgRNA
Purpose: Expresses AsCpf1 crRNA in mammalian cells
Depositing lab: Jia Chen. Depositing organization: ShanghaiTech University. Publication: Base editing with a Cpf1-cytidine deaminase fusion. Li X, Wang Y, Liu Y, Yang B, Wang X, Wei J, Lu Z, Zhang Y, Wu J, Huang X, Yang L, Chen J. Nat Biotechnol. 2018 Mar 19. pii: nbt.4102. doi: 10.1038/nbt.4102. PubMed 29553573.
Backbone
  Vector backbone: pGL3-Basic
  Vector type: Mammalian Expression
Growth in bacteria
  Bacterial resistance: Ampicillin, 100 μg/mL
  Growth temperature: 37°C
  Growth strain: DH5alpha
  Copy number: High Copy
Gene/Insert
  Gene/Insert name: None
Terms and licenses: Academic/Nonprofit Terms; Industry Terms: Not Available to Industry
How to cite: pAs-Cpf1-pGL3-U6-sgRNA was a gift from Jia Chen (Addgene plasmid # 107683 ; http://n2t.net/addgene:107683 ; RRID:Addgene_107683)
